>Addgene plasmid #168281 | CSAC-Pers | addgene full sequence | sequence record 332210 | Addgene NGS Result
CCTGCAGGCAGCTGCGCGCTCGCTCGCTCACTGAGGCCGCCCGGGCGTCGGGCGACCTTTGGTCGCCCGG
CCTCAGTGAGCGAGCGAGCGCGCAGAGAGGGAGTGGCCAACTCCATCACTAGGGGTTCCTGCGGCCGCAC
GCGTGAGGGCCTATTTCCCATGATTCCTTCATATTTGCATATACGATACAAGGCTGTTAGAGAGATAATT
GGAATTAATTTGACTGTAAACACAAAGATATTAGTACAAAATACGTGACGTAGAAAGTAATAATTTCTTG
GGTAGTTTGCAGTTTTAAAATTATGTTTTAAAATGGACTATCATATGCTTACCGTAACTTGAAAGTATTT
CGATTTCTTGGCTTTATATATCTTGTGGAAAGGACGAAACACCGGATGCGCTCGGCAATGAGTGTTTTAG
AGCTAGAAATAGCAAGTTAAAATAAGGCTAGTCCGTTATCAACTTGAAAAAGTGGCACCGAGTCGGTGCT
TTTTTACTAGTGAGGGCCTATTTCCCATGATTCCTTCATATTTGCATATACGATACAAGGCTGTTAGAGA
GATAATTGGAATTAATTTGACTGTAAACACAAAGATATTAGTACAAAATACGTGACGTAGAAAGTAATAA
TTTCTTGGGTAGTTTGCAGTTTTAAAATTATGTTTTAAAATGGACTATCATATGCTTACCGTAACTTGAA
AGTATTTCGATTTCTTGGCTTTATATATCTTGTGGAAAGGACGAAACACCGGATGGCGAGCATCAAGGGC
GTTTTAGAGCTAGAAATAGCAAGTTAAAATAAGGCTAGTCCGTTATCAACTTGAAAAAGTGGCACCGAGT
CGGTGCTTTTTTGCTAGCGAGGGCCTATTTCCCATGATTCCTTCATATTTGCATATACGATACAAGGCTG
TTAGAGAGATAATTGGAATTAATTTGACTGTAAACACAAAGATATTAGTACAAAATACGTGACGTAGAAA
GTAATAATTTCTTGGGTAGTTTGCAGTTTTAAAATTATGTTTTAAAATGGACTATCATATGCTTACCGTA
ACTTGAAAGTATTTCGATTTCTTGGCTTTATATATCTTGTGGAAAGGACGAAACACCGAGCACAACCCCT
CCACGAGGTTTTAGAGCTAGAAATAGCAAGTTAAAATAAGGCTAGTCCGTTATCAACTTGAAAAAGTGGC
ACCGAGTCGGTGCTTTTTTACCGGTTATAGACTGCAGAGGGCCCTGCGTATGAGTGCAAGTGGGTTTTAG
GACCAGGATGAGGCGGGGTGGGGGTGCCTACCTGACGACCGACCCCGACCCACTGGACAAGCACCCAACC
CCCATTCCCCAAATTGCGCATCCCCTATCAGAGAGGGGGAGGGGAAACAGGATGCGGCGAGGCGCGTGCG
CACTGCCAGCTTCAGCACCGCGGACAGTGCCTTCGCCCCCGCCTGGCGGCGCGCGCCACCGCCGCCTCAG
CACTGAAGGCGCGCTGACGTCACTCGCCGGTCCCCCGCAAACTCCCCTTCCCGGCCACCTTGGTCGCGTC
CGCGCCGCCGCCGGCCCAGCCGGACCGCACCACGCGAGGCGCGAGATAGGGGGGCACGGGCGCGACCATC
TGCGCTGCGGCGCCGGCGACTCAGCGCTGCCTCAGTCTGCGGTGGGCAGCGGAGGAGTCGTGTCGTGCCT
GAGAGCGCAGTCGAGAAGGTACCGGATCCTCTAGAGTCGACATGGTGAGCAAGGGCGAGGAGGATAACAT
GGCCATCATCGAGGAGTTCATGCGCTTCAAGGTGCACATGGAGGGCTCCGTGAACGGCCACGAGTTCGAG
ATCGAGGGCGAGGGCGAGGGCCGCCCCTACGAGGGCACCCAGACCGCCAAGCTGAAGGTGACCAAGGGTG
GCCCCCTGCCCTTCGCCTGGGACATCCTGTCCCCTCAGTTCATGTACGGCTCCAAGGCCTACGTGAAGCA
CCCCGCCGACATCCCCGACTACTTGAAGCTGTCCTTCCCCGAGGGCTTCAAGTGGGAGCGCGTGATGAAC
TTCGAGGACGGCGGCGTGGTGACCGTGACCCAGGACTCCTCCCTGCAGGACGGCGAGTTCATCTACAAGG
TGAAGCTGCGCGGCACCAACTTCCCCTCCGACGGCCCCGTAATGCAGAAGAAGACCATGGGCTGGGAGGC
CTCCTCCGAGCGGATGTACCCCGAGGACGGCGCCCTGAAGGGCGAGATCAAGCAGAGGCTGAAGCTGAAG
GACGGCGGCCACTACGACGCTGAGGTCAAGACCACCTACAAGGCCAAGAAGCCCGTGCAGCTGCCCGGCG
CCTACAACGTCAACATCAAGTTGGACATCACCTCCCACGACGAGGACTACACCATCGTGGAACAGTACGA
ACGCGCCGAGGGCCGCCACTCCACCGGCGGCATGGACGAGCTGTACAAGGAATTCTCCGGACTCAGATCT
CGAGAGGAGGAGGAGGGGACAGACAGCAGGATGCCCCACCTCGACAGCCCCGGCAGCTCCCAGCCGAGAC
GCTCCTTCCTCTCAAGGGTGATCAGGGCAGCGCTACCGTTGCAGCTGCTTCTGCTGCTGCTGCTGCTCCT
GGCCTGCCTGCTACCTGCCTCTGAAGATGACTACAGCTGCACCCAGGCCAACAACTTTGCCCGATCCTTC
TACCCCATGCTGCGGTACACCAACGGGCCACCTCCCACCTAGGATATCAAGCTTATCGATACCGAGCGCT
GCTCGAGAGATCTACGGGTGGCATCCCTGTGACCCCTCCCCAGTGCCTCTCCTGGCCCTGGAAGTTGCCA
CTCCAGTGCCCACCAGCCTTGTCCTAATAAAATTAAGTTGCATCATTTTGTCTGACTAGGTGTCCTTCTA
TAATATTATGGGGTGGAGGGGGGTGGTATGGAGCAAGGGGCAAGTTGGGAAGACAACCTGTAGGGCCTGC
GGGGTCTATTGGGAACCAAGCTGGAGTGCAGTGGCACAATCTTGGCTCACTGCAATCTCCGCCTCCTGGG
TTCAAGCGATTCTCCTGCCTCAGCCTCCCGAGTTGTTGGGATTCCAGGCATGCATGACCAGGCTCAGCTA
ATTTTTGTTTTTTTGGTAGAGACGGGGTTTCACCATATTGGCCAGGCTGGTCTCCAACTCCTAATCTCAG
GTGATCTACCCACCTTGGCCTCCCAAATTGCTGGGATTACAGGCGTGAACCACTGCTCCCTTCCCTGTCC
TTCTGATTTTGTAGGTAACCACGTGCGGACCGAGCGGCCGCAGGAACCCCTAGTGATGGAGTTGGCCACT
CCCTCTCTGCGCGCTCGCTCGCTCACTGAGGCCGGGCGACCAAAGGTCGCCCGACGCCCGGGCTTTGCCC
GGGCGGCCTCAGTGAGCGAGCGAGCGCGCAGCTGCCTGCAGGGGCGCCTGATGCGGTATTTTCTCCTTAC
GCATCTGTGCGGTATTTCACACCGCATA
[95 nt withheld, positions 3459-3553]
T
[46 nt withheld, positions 3555-3600]
C
[141 nt withheld, positions 3602-3742]
CCTTTGACGTTGGAGTCCACGTTCTTT
[37 nt withheld, positions 3770-3806]
ACTCTATCTCGGGCTATTCTTTTGATTTATAAGGGATTTTGCCGATTTCGGTCTATTGGTTAAAAAATGA
GCTGATTTAACAAAAATTTAACGCGAATTTTAACAAAATATTAACGTTTACAATTTTATGGTGCACTCTC
AGTACAATCTGCTCTGATGCCGCATAGTTAAGCCAGCCCCGACACCCGCCAACACCCGCTGACGCGCCCT
GACGGGCTTGTCTGCTCCCGGCATCCGCTTACAGACAAGCTGTGACCGTCTCCGGGAGCTGCATGTGTCA
GAGGTTTTCACCGTCATCACCGAAACGCGCGAGACGAAAGGGCCTCGTGATACGCCTATTTTTATAGGTT
AATGTCATGATAATAATGGTTTCTTAGACGTCAGGTGGCACTTTTCGGGGAAATGTGCGCGGAACCCCTA
TTTGTTTATTTTTCTAAATACATTCAAATATGTATCCGCTCATGAGACAATAACCCTGATAAATGCTTCA
ATAATATTGAAAAAGGAAGAGTATGAGTATTCAACATTTCCGTGTCGCCCTTATTCCCTTTTTTGCGGCA
TTTTGCCTTCCTGTTTTTGCTCACCCAGAAACGCTGGTGAAAGTAAAAGATGCTGAAGATCAGTTGGGTG
CACGAGTGGGTTACATCGAACTGGATCTCAACAGCGGTAAGATCCTTGAGAGTTTTCGCCCCGAAGAACG
TTTTCCAATGATGAGCACTTTTAAAGTTCTGCTATGTGGCGCGGTATTATCCCGTATTGACGCCGGGCAA
GAGCAACTCGGTCGCCGCATACACTATTCTCAGAATGACTTGGTTGAGTACTCACCAGTCACAGAAAAGC
ATCTTACGGATGGCATGACAGTAAGAGAATTATGCAGTGCTGCCATAACCATGAGTGATAACACTGCGGC
CAACTTACTTCTGACAACGATCGGAGGACCGAAGGAGCTAACCGCTTTTTTGCACAACATGGGGGATCAT
GTAACTCGCCTTGATCGTTGGGAACCGGAGCTGAATGAAGCCATACCAAACGACGAGCGTGACACCACGA
TGCCTGTAGCAATGGCAACAACGTTGCGCAAACTATTAACTGGCGAACTACTTACTCTAGCTTCCCGGCA
ACAATTAATAGACTGGATGGAGGCGGATAAAGTTGCAGGACCACTTCTGCGCTCGGCCCTTCCGGCTGGC
TGGTTTATTGCTGATAAATCTGGAGCCGGTGAGCGTGGGTCTCGCGGTATCATTGCAGCACTGGGGCCAG
ATGGTAAGCCCTCCCGTATCGTAGTTATCTACACGACGGGGAGTCAGGCAACTATGGATGAACGAAATAG
ACAGATCGCTGAGATAGGTGCCTCACTGATTAAGCATTGGTAACTGTCAGACCAAGTTTACTCATATATA
CTTTAGATTGATTTAAAACTTCATTTTTAATTTAAAAGGATCTAGGTGAAGATCCTTTTTGATAATCTCA
TGACCAAAATCCCTTAACGTGAGTTTTCGTTCCACTGAGCGTCAGACCCCGTAGAAAAGATCAAAGGATC
TTCTTGAGATCCTTTTTTTCTGCGCGTAATCTGCTGCTTGCAAACAAAAAAACCACCGCTACCAGCGGTG
GTTTGTTTGCCGGATCAAGAGCTACCAACTCTTTTTCCGAAGGTAACTGGCTTCAGCAGAGCGCAGATAC
CAAATACTGTTCTTCTAGTGTAGCCGTAGTTAGGCCACCACTTCAAGAACTCTGTAGCACCGCCTACATA
CCTCGCTCTGCTAATCCTGTTACCAGTGGCTGCTGCCAGTGGCGATAAGTCGTGTCTTACCGGGTTGGAC
TCAAGACGATAGTTACCGGATAAGGCGCAGCGGTCGGGCTGAACGGGGGGTTCGTGCACACAGCCCAGCT
TGGAGCGAACGACCTACACCGAACTGAGATACCTACAGCGTGAGCTATGAGAAAGCGCCACGCTTCCCGA
AGGGAGAAAGGCGGACAGGTATCCGGTAAGCGGCAGGGTCGGAACAGGAGAGCGCACGAGGGAGCTTCCA
GGGGGAAACGCCTGGTATCTTTATAGTCCTGTCGGGTTTCGCCACCTCTGACTTGAGCGTCGATTTTTGT
GATGCTCGTCAGGGGGGCGGAGCCTATGGAAAAACGCCAGCAACGCGGCCTTTTTACGGTTCCTGGCCTT
TTGCTGGCCTTTTGCTCACATGT
Features (pLannotate 1.2.2; 23 found; start..end, strand, type, name):
     12..39      +  repeat_region  AAV2 ITR (fragment): inverted terminal repeat of adeno-associated virus serotype 2 inverted
     68..95      +  repeat_region  AAV2 ITR (fragment): inverted terminal repeat of adeno-associated virus serotype 2 inverted
    145..385     +  promoter       U6 promoter: RNA polymerase III promoter for human U6 snRNA
    414..489     +  misc_RNA       gRNA scaffold: guide RNA scaffold for the Streptococcus pyogenes CRISPR/Cas9 system
    502..742     +  promoter       U6 promoter: RNA polymerase III promoter for human U6 snRNA
    771..846     +  misc_RNA       gRNA scaffold: guide RNA scaffold for the Streptococcus pyogenes CRISPR/Cas9 system
    859..1099    +  promoter       U6 promoter: RNA polymerase III promoter for human U6 snRNA
   1128..1203    +  misc_RNA       gRNA scaffold: guide RNA scaffold for the Streptococcus pyogenes CRISPR/Cas9 system
   1243..1690    +  promoter       hSyn promoter: human synapsin I promoter; confers neuron-specific expression (Kügler et al., 2003)
   1704..1721    +  misc_feature   MCS (fragment): pUC18/19 multiple cloning site
   1722..2429    +  CDS            mCherry: monomeric derivative of DsRed fluorescent protein (Shaner et al., 2004) mammalian codon-optimized
   2436..2454    +  misc_feature   MCS (fragment): multiple cloning site
   2523..2699    +  CDS            SYNE3 (fragment): SYNE3_HUMAN - Also known as C14orf139 From Homo sapiens (Human).
   2703..2724    +  misc_feature   MCS (fragment): pBluescript multiple cloning site
   2746..3222    +  polyA_signal   hGH poly(A) signal: human growth hormone polyadenylation signal
   3262..3402    +  repeat_region  AAV2 ITR: inverted terminal repeat of adeno-associated virus serotype 2 inverted
   3407..3458    -  misc_feature   bom (fragment): basis of mobility region from pBR322
   3477..3932    +  rep_origin     f1 ori (sequence partly withheld): f1 bacteriophage origin of replication; arrow indicates direction of (+) strand synthesis
   3933..3982    -  misc_feature   bom (fragment): basis of mobility region from pBR322
   4084..4119    -  CDS            rop (fragment): Rop protein, which maintains plasmids at low copy number; rop
   4214..4318    +  promoter       AmpR promoter: bla
   4319..5179    +  CDS            AmpR: β-lactamase; bla; confers resistance to ampicillin, carbenicillin, and related antibiotics
   5350..5938    +  rep_origin     ori: high-copy-number ColE1/pMB1/pBR322/pUC origin of replication
