[The description below was written by a language model from this plasmid's Addgene catalogue record and pLannotate feature annotations shown in this document.]
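Description:
CSAC-Pers is an adeno-associated virus transfer plasmid built on the pAAV-hU6-gRNA-hSyn-mCherry-KASH backbone and designed to deliver several CRISPR guide RNAs to mammalian, chiefly neuronal, cells from a single AAV genome. It is propagated in E. coli through a high-copy ColE1/pUC-type origin with ampicillin selection (AmpR), and it also carries an f1 phage origin. The catalogue lists a total size of about 6.0 kb, consistent with the 5,999-nt sequenced record. The payload lies between AAV2 inverted terminal repeats, which direct replication and packaging of the intervening DNA into virions. The downstream ITR is annotated in full, whereas only short fragments of the upstream ITR are detected, a common outcome when annotating these repeat-rich, hairpin-forming regions.

Between the ITRs are three tandem cassettes, each made up of a human U6 RNA polymerase III promoter, a guide sequence and the Streptococcus pyogenes Cas9 gRNA scaffold. One guide targets mouse Per1 and two target mouse Per2, so the redundant Period clock genes can be disrupted together. The array was assembled through BsaI sites. Downstream, the neuron-specific human synapsin I promoter drives mCherry fused to a KASH nuclear-envelope targeting domain (annotated as a SYNE3-like fragment), terminated by the hGH polyadenylation signal. This reporter marks the nuclei of transduced neurons. The depositor notes three amino-acid differences in mCherry-KASH relative to the reference sequence and states that they do not affect function. The plasmid does not encode Cas9, which must be supplied separately. According to the associated publication title, the construct is used for multiplexed knockout of redundant circadian clock genes.
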