Addgene plasmid #168281: CSAC-Pers
Purpose: Expresses sgRNA in mammalian cells
Depositing lab: Han Kyoung Choe. Depositing organization: Daegu Gyeongbuk Institute of Science and Technology. Publication: Multiplexed CRISPR-Cas9 system in a single adeno-associated virus to simultaneously knock out redundant clock genes. Kim B, Kim J, Chun M, Park I, Kwak D, Choi M, Kim K, Choe HK. Sci Rep. 2021 Jan 28;11(1):2575. doi: 10.1038/s41598-021-82287-0. PubMed 33510438.
Backbone
  Vector backbone: pAAV-hU6-gRNA-hSyn-mCherry-KASH
  Backbone size w/o insert (bp): 5294
  Total vector size (bp): 6010
  Vector type: AAV
Growth in bacteria
  Bacterial resistance: Ampicillin, 100 μg/mL
  Growth temperature: 37°C
  Growth strain: NEB Stable
  Copy number: Unknown
Gene/Insert
  Gene/Insert name: hU6-sgPer1-3-hU6-sgPer2-1-hU6-sgPer2-2 (alt name: CSAC-Pers)
  gRNA/shRNA sequence: GGATGCGCTCGGCAATGAGT, GGATGGCGAGCATCAAGGGC, GAGCACAACCCCTCCACGAG
  Species: M. musculus (mouse)
  Promoter: U6, hSyn
  Tag / fusion protein: mCherry (C terminal on backbone)
  Cloning method: Restriction Enzyme; 5′ cloning site BsaI (not destroyed); 3′ cloning site BsaI (not destroyed)
  Sequencing primers: 5′ pUC_F ggagcctatggaaaaacgccag; 3′ hSyn_R gtcggtcgtcaggtaggcac
Terms and licenses: Academic/Nonprofit Terms; Industry Terms: Not Available to Industry
Depositor comments: When comparing to the depositor reference sequence, please note that the mutations K14E, N210D, and E249G in mCherry-KASH do not alter plasmid function.
How to cite: CSAC-Pers was a gift from Han Kyoung Choe (Addgene plasmid # 168281 ; http://n2t.net/addgene:168281 ; RRID:Addgene_168281)
